>Addgene plasmid #53777 | pRK-FLAG-UbxD8 | addgene partial sequence | sequence record 90894 | CMV-F 5'-CGCAAATGGGCGGTAGGCGTG-3'
GTGAACCGTCAGATCGCCTGGAGACGCCATCCACGCTGTTTTGACCTCCATAGAAGACACCGGGACCGAT
CCAGCCTCCGCGGCCGGGAACGGTGCATTGGAACGCGGATTCCCCGTGCCAAGAGTGACGTAAGTACCGC
CTATAGAGTCTATAGGCCCACCCCCTTGGCTTCGTTAGAACGCGGCTACAATTAATACATAACCTTATGT
ATCATACACATACGATTTAGGTGACACTATAGAATAACATCCACTTTGCCTTTCTCTCCACAGGTGTCCA
CTCCCAGGTCCAACTGCACCTCGGTTCTAAGCTTGCCGCCATGGACTACAAGGACGACGATGACAAGGGG
TCGACCATGGCGGCGCCTGAGGAGCGGGATCTAACCCAGGAGCAGACAGAGAAGCTGCTGCAGTTTCAGG
ATCTCACTGGCATCGAATCTATGGATCAGTGTCGCCATACCTTGGAACAGCATAACTGGAACATAGAGGC
TGCTGTACAGGACAGATTGAATGAGCAAGAGGGCGTACCTAGTGTTTTCAACCCACCTCCATCACGACCC
CTGCAGGTTAATACAGCTGACCACAGGATCTACAGCTATGTTGTCTCAAGACCTCAACCAAGGGGGCTGC
TTGGATGGGGTTATTACTTGATAATGCTTCCATTCCGGTTTACCTATTACACGATACTTGATATATTTAG
GTTTGCTCTTCGTTTTATACGGCCTGACCCTCGCAGCCGGGTCACTGACCCCGTTGGGGACATTGTTTCA
TTTATGCACTCTTTTGAAGAGAAATATGGGAGGGCACACCCTGTCTTCTACCAGGGAACGTACAGCCAGG
CACTTAACGATGCCAAAAGGGAGCT
