>Addgene plasmid #53777 | pRK-FLAG-UbxD8 | addgene partial sequence | sequence record 90895 | SV40pA-R 5'-GAAATTTGTGATGCTATTGC-3'
TTGGTCGGTCATTTCGAACCCCAGAGTCCCGCTCAGAAGAACTCGTCAAGAAGGCGATAGAAGGCGATGC
GCTGCGAATCGGGAGCGGCGATACCGTAAAGCACGAGGAAGCGGTCAGCCCATTCGCCGCCAAGCTCTTC
AGCAATATCACGGGTAGCCAACGCTATGTCCTGATAGCGGTCCGCCACACCCAGCCGGCCACAGTCGATG
AATCCAGAAAAGCGGCCATTTTCCACCATGATATTCGGCAAGCAGGCATCGCCATGGGTCACGACGAGAT
CCTCGCCGTCGGGCATGCGCGCCTTGAGCCTGGCGAACAGTTCGGCTGGCGCGAGCCCCTGATGCTCTTC
GTCCAGATCATCCTGATCGACAAGACCGGCTTCCATCCGAGTACGTGCTCGCTCGATGCGATGTTTCGCT
TGGTGGTCGAATGGGCAGGTAGCCGGATCAAGCGTATGCAGCCGCCGCATTGCATCAGCCATGATGGATA
CTTTCTCGGCAGGAGCAAGGTGAGATGACAGGAGATCCTGCCCCGGCACTTCGCCCAATAGCAGCCAGTC
CCTTCCCGCTTCAGTGACAACGTCGAGCACAGCTGCGCAAGGAACGCCCGTCGTGGCCAGCCACGATAGC
CGCGCTGCCTCGTCCTGCAGTTCATTCAGGGCACCGGACAGGTCGGTCTTGACAAAAAGAACCGGGCGCC
CCTGCGCTGACAGCCGGAACACGGCGGCATCAGAGCAGCCGATTGTCTGTTGTGCCCAGTCATAGCCGAA
TAGCCTCTCCACC
