[The description below was written by a language model from this plasmid's Addgene catalogue record.]
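Description:
pRK-FLAG-UbxD8 is a mammalian expression plasmid built on the pRK5 backbone for producing FLAG-tagged human UbxD8, the protein encoded by FAF2 (also known as ETEA, UBXD8 or UBXN3B). The insert of about 1.35 kb was placed into the roughly 4.35 kb backbone by restriction cloning between SalI and NotI sites, both of which remain intact, giving a total size of about 5.7 kb. The FLAG epitope sits at the N terminus of the insert, so the expressed protein can be detected or immunoprecipitated with anti-FLAG reagents without needing an antibody against UbxD8 itself. Part of the plasmid is recorded as derived from a commercially sourced clone.

The plasmid is propagated in E. coli under ampicillin selection; its copy number is listed as unknown. The record lists neomycin (G418) as a selectable marker for mammalian cells. No feature table accompanies the entry, so the promoter, polyadenylation signal and origin of replication are not stated; pRK5-family vectors generally drive expression from a CMV promoter, but that is not confirmed here.

The stated purpose is simply to express FLAG-tagged human UbxD8. The associated publication deals with endoplasmic reticulum-associated degradation and the recruitment of an oligomeric chaperone to a retrotranslocation complex through a ubiquitin-like domain. This suggests the construct was used in transfected mammalian cells to examine the interactions of UbxD8 in that pathway, for example by pull-down or co-immunoprecipitation of the tagged protein.
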