Addgene plasmid #53777: pRK-FLAG-UbxD8
Purpose: express FLAG-tagged human UbxD8 gene
Depositing lab: Yihong Ye. Depositing organization: National Institute of Diabetes & Digestive & Kidney Diseases (NIDDK). Publication: A ubiquitin-like domain recruits an oligomeric chaperone to a retrotranslocation complex in endoplasmic reticulum-associated degradation. Xu Y, Liu Y, Lee JG, Ye Y. J Biol Chem. 2013 Jun 21;288(25):18068-76. doi: 10.1074/jbc.M112.449199. Epub 2013 May 12. PubMed 23665563.
Backbone
  Vector backbone: pRK5
  Backbone size w/o insert (bp): 4353
  Total vector size (bp): 5700
  Vector type: Mammalian Expression
  Selectable markers: Neomycin (select with G418)
Growth in bacteria
  Bacterial resistance: Ampicillin, 100 μg/mL
  Growth temperature: 37°C
  Growth strain: DH5alpha
  Copy number: Unknown
Gene/Insert
  Gene/Insert name: UbxD8 (alt name: FAF2)
  Species: H. sapiens (human)
  Insert size (bp): 1350
  GenBank ID: NP_055428
  Entrez Gene: FAF2 (a.k.a. ETEA, UBXD8, UBXN3B)
  Tag / fusion protein: FLAG (N terminal on insert)
  Cloning method: Restriction Enzyme; 5′ cloning site SalI (not destroyed); 3′ cloning site NotI (not destroyed)
  Sequencing primers: 5′ ACGCGTCGACC atgaccgaaatgagcttcctgagc; 3′ ATAGTTTAGCGGCCGC ctaggggacccttttcttccc
Resource information
  A portion of this plasmid was derived from a plasmid made by: Origene
Terms and licenses: Academic/Nonprofit Terms; Industry Terms: Not Available to Industry
How to cite: pRK-FLAG-UbxD8 was a gift from Yihong Ye (Addgene plasmid # 53777 ; http://n2t.net/addgene:53777 ; RRID:Addgene_53777)
